>Addgene plasmid #136617 | pHAGE2-TetOminiCMV-KS | depositor full sequence | sequence record 263722 | pHAGE2-TetOminiCMV-KS sequence 9228 bps
TGGAAGGGCTAATTCACTCCCAAAGAAGACAAGATATCCTTGATCTGTGGATCTACCACACACAAGGCTA
CTTCCCTGATTAGCAGAACTACACACCAGGGCCAGGGGTCAGATATCCACTGACCTTTGGATGGTGCTAC
AAGCTAGTACCAGTTGAGCCAGATAAGGTAGAAGAGGCCAATAAAGGAGAGAACACCAGCTTGTTACACC
CTGTGAGCCTGCATGGGATGGATGACCCGGAGAGAGAAGTGTTAGAGTGGAGGTTTGACAGCCGCCTAGC
ATTTCATCACGTGGCCCGAGAGCTGCATCCGGAGTACTTCAAGAACTGCTGATATCGAGCTTGCTACAAG
GGACTTTCCGCTGGGGACTTTCCAGGGAGGCGTGGCCTGGGCGGGACTGGGGAGTGGCGAGCCCTCAGAT
CCTGCATATAAGCAGCTGCTTTTTGCCTGTACTGGGTCTCTCTGGTTAGACCAGATCTGAGCCTGGGAGC
TCTCTGGCTAACTAGGGAACCCACTGCTTAAGCCTCAATAAAGCTTGCCTTGAGTGCTTCAAGTAGTGTG
TGCCCGTCTGTTGTGTGACTCTGGTAACTAGAGATCCCTCAGACCCTTTTAGTCAGTGTGGAAAATCTCT
AGCAGTGGCGCCCGAACAGGGACTTGAAAGCGAAAGGGAAACCAGAGGAGCTCTCTCGACGCAGGACTCG
GCTTGCTGAAGCGCGCACGGCAAGAGGCGAGGGGCGGCGACTGGTGAGTACGCCAAAAATTTTGACTAGC
GGAGGCTAGAAGGAGAGAGATGGGTGCGAGAGCGTCAGTATTAAGCGGGGGAGAATTAGATCGCGATGGG
AAAAAATTCGGTTAAGGCCAGGGGGAAAGAAAAAATATAAATTAAAACATATAGTATGGGCAAGCAGGGA
GCTAGAACGATTCGCAGTTAATCCTGGCCTGTTAGAAACATCAGAAGGCTGTAGACAAATACTGGGACAG
CTACAACCATCCCTTCAGACAGGATCAGAAGAACTTAGATCATTATATAATACAGTAGCAACCCTCTATT
GTGTGCATCAAAGGATAGAGATAAAAGACACCAAGGAAGCTTTAGACAAGATAGAGGAAGAGCAAAACAA
AAGTAAGACCACCGCACAGCAAGCGGCCGGCCGCTGATCTTCAGACCTGGAGGAGGAGATATGAGGGACA
ATTGGAGAAGTGAATTATATAAATATAAAGTAGTAAAAATTGAACCATTAGGAGTAGCACCCACCAAGGC
AAAGAGAAGAGTGGTGCAGAGAGAAAAAAGAGCAGTGGGAATAGGAGCTTTGTTCCTTGGGTTCTTGGGA
GCAGCAGGAAGCACTATGGGCGCAGCGTCAATGACGCTGACGGTACAGGCCAGACAATTATTGTCTGGTA
TAGTGCAGCAGCAGAACAATTTGCTGAGGGCTATTGAGGCGCAACAGCATCTGTTGCAACTCACAGTCTG
GGGCATCAAGCAGCTCCAGGCAAGAATCCTGGCTGTGGAAAGATACCTAAAGGATCAACAGCTCCTGGGG
ATTTGGGGTTGCTCTGGAAAACTCATTTGCACCACTGCTGTGCCTTGGAATGCTAGTTGGAGTAATAAAT
CTCTGGAACAGATTTGGAATCACACGACCTGGATGGAGTGGGACAGAGAAATTAACAATTACACAAGCTT
AATACACTCCTTAATTGAAGAATCGCAAAACCAGCAAGAAAAGAATGAACAAGAATTATTGGAATTAGAT
AAATGGGCAAGTTTGTGGAATTGGTTTAACATAACAAATTGGCTGTGGTATATAAAATTATTCATAATGA
TAGTAGGAGGCTTGGTAGGTTTAAGAATAGTTTTTGCTGTACTTTCTATAGTGAATAGAGTTAGGCAGGG
ATATTCACCATTATCGTTTCAGACCCACCTCCCAACCCCGAGGGGACCCGACAGGCCCGAAGGAATAGAA
GAAGAAGGTGGAGAGAGAGACAGAGACAGATCCATTCGATTAGTGAACGGATCTCGACGGTATCGCCGAA
TTCACAAATGGCAGTATTCATCCACAATTTTAAAAGAAAAGGGGGGATTGGGGGGTACAGTGCAGGGGAA
AGAATAGTAGACATAATAGCAACAGACATACAAACTAAAGAATTACAAAAACAAATTACAAAAATTCAAA
ATTTTCGGGTTTATTACAGGGACAGCAGAGATCCAGTTTGGACTAGTCCACACCCTAACTGACACACTCG
AGTTTACCACTCCCTATCAGTGATAGAGAAAAGTGAAAGTCGAGTTTACCACTCCCTATCAGTGATAGAG
AAAAGTGAAAGTCGAGTTTACCACTCCCTATCAGTGATAGAGAAAAGTGAAAGTCGAGTTTACCACTCCC
TATCAGTGATAGAGAAAAGTGAAAGTCGAGTTTACCACTCCCTATCAGTGATAGAGAAAAGTGAAAGTCG
AGTTTACCACTCCCTATCAGTGATAGAGAAAAGTGAAAGTCGAGTTTACCACTCCCTATCAGTGATAGAG
AAAAGTGAAAGTCGAGCTCGGTACCCGGGTCGAGGTAGGCGTGTACGGTGGGAGGCCTATATAAGCAGAG
CTCGTTTAGTGAACCGTCAGATCGCCTGGAGACGCCATCCACGCTGTTTTGACCTCCATAGAAGACACCG
GGACCGATCCAGCCTGCGGCCGCCATGGCTGTCAGCGACGCTCTGCTCCCGTCCTTCTCCACGTTCGCGT
CCGGCCCGGCGGGAAGGGAGAAGACACTGCGTCCAGCAGGTGCCCCGACTAACCGTTGGCGTGAGGAACT
CTCTCACATGAAGCGACTTCCCCCACTTCCCGGCCGCCCCTACGACCTGGCGGCGACGGTGGCCACAGAC
CTGGAGAGTGGCGGAGCTGGTGCAGCTTGCAGCAGTAACAACCCGGCCCTCCTAGCCCGGAGGGAGACCG
AGGAGTTCAACGACCTCCTGGACCTAGACTTTATCCTTTCCAACTCGCTAACCCACCAGGAATCGGTGGC
CGCCACCGTGACCACCTCGGCGTCAGCTTCATCCTCGTCTTCCCCAGCGAGCAGCGGCCCTGCCAGCGCG
CCCTCCACCTGCAGCTTCAGCTATCCGATCCGGGCCGGGGGTGACCCGGGCGTGGCTGCCAGCAACACAG
GTGGAGGGCTCCTCTACAGCCGAGAATCTGCGCCACCTCCCACGGCCCCCTTCAACCTGGCGGACATCAA
TGACGTGAGCCCCTCGGGCGGCTTCGTGGCTGAGCTCCTGCGGCCGGAGTTGGACCCAGTATACATTCCG
CCACAGCAGCCTCAGCCGCCAGGTGGCGGGCTGATGGGCAAGTTTGTGCTGAAGGCGTCTCTGACCACCC
CTGGCAGCGAGTACAGCAGCCCTTCGGTCATCAGTGTTAGCAAAGGAAGCCCAGACGGCAGCCACCCCGT
GGTAGTGGCGCCCTACAGCGGTGGCCCGCCGCGCATGTGCCCCAAGATTAAGCAAGAGGCGGTCCCGTCC
TGCACGGTCAGCCGGTCCCTAGAGGCCCATTTGAGCGCTGGACCCCAGCTCAGCAACGGCCACCGGCCCA
ACACACACGACTTCCCCCTGGGGCGGCAGCTCCCCACCAGGACTACCCCTACACTGAGTCCCGAGGAACT
GCTGAACAGCAGGGACTGTCACCCTGGCCTGCCTCTTCCCCCAGGATTCCATCCCCATCCGGGGCCCAAC
TACCCTCCTTTCCTGCCAGACCAGATGCAGTCACAAGTCCCCTCTCTCCATTATCAAGAGCTCATGCCAC
CGGGTTCCTGCCTGCCAGAGGAGCCCAAGCCAAAGAGGGGAAGAAGGTCGTGGCCCCGGAAAAGAACAGC
CACCCACACTTGTGACTATGCAGGCTGTGGCAAAACCTATACCAAGAGTTCTCATCTCAAGGCACACCTG
CGAACTCACACAGGCGAGAAACCTTACCACTGTGACTGGGACGGCTGTGGGTGGAAATTCGCCCGCTCCG
ATGAACTGACCAGGCACTACCGCAAACACACAGGGCACCGGCCCTTTCAGTGCCAGAAGTGTGACAGGGC
CTTTTCCAGGTCGGACCACCTTGCCTTACACATGAAGAGGCACTTTTAAAGATCCCTCCCCCCCCCCTAA
CGTTACTGGCCGAAGCCGCTTGGAATAAGGCCGGTGTGCGTTTGTCTATATGTTATTTTCCACCATATTG
CCGTCTTTTGGCAATGTGAGGGCCCGGAAACCTGGCCCTGTCTTCTTGACGAGCATTCCTAGGGGTCTTT
CCCCTCTCGCCAAAGGAATGCAAGGTCTGTTGAATGTCGTGAAGGAAGCAGTTCCTCTGGAAGCTTCTTG
AAGACAAACAACGTCTGTAGCGACCCTTTGCAGGCAGCGGAACCCCCCACCTGGCGACAGGTGCCTCTGC
GGCCAAAAGCCACGTGTATAAGATACACCTGCAAAGGCGGCACAACCCCAGTGCCACGTTGTGAGTTGGA
TAGTTGTGGAAAGAGTCAAATGGCTCTCCTCAAGCGTATTCAACAAGGGGCTGAAGGATGCCCAGAAGGT
ACCCCATTGTATGGGATCTGATCTGGGGCCTCGGTGCACATGCTTTACATGTGTTTAGTCGAGGTTAAAA
AAACGTCTAGGCCCCCCGAACCACGGGGACGTGGTTTTCCTTTGAAAAACACGATGATAATATGGCCACA
CATATGATGTATAACATGATGGAGACGGAGCTGAAGCCGCCGGGCCCGCAGCAAGCTTCGGGGGGCGGCG
GCGGAGGAGGCAACGCCACGGCGGCGGCGACCGGCGGCAACCAGAAGAACAGCCCGGACCGCGTCAAGAG
GCCCATGAACGCCTTCATGGTATGGTCCCGGGGGCAGCGGCGTAAGATGGCCCAGGAGAACCCCAAGATG
CACAACTCGGAGATCAGCAAGCGCCTGGGCGCGGAGTGGAAACTTTTGTCCGAGACCGAGAAGCGGCCGT
TCATCGACGAGGCCAAGCGGCTGCGCGCTCTGCACATGAAGGAGCACCCGGATTATAAATACCGGCCGCG
GCGGAAAACCAAGACGCTCATGAAGAAGGATAAGTACACGCTTCCCGGAGGCTTGCTGGCCCCCGGCGGG
AACAGCATGGCGAGCGGGGTTGGGGTGGGCGCCGGCCTGGGTGCGGGCGTGAACCAGCGCATGGACAGCT
ACGCGCACATGAACGGCTGGAGCAACGGCAGCTACAGCATGATGCAGGAGCAGCTGGGCTACCCGCAGCA
CCCGGGCCTCAACGCTCACGGCGCGGCACAGATGCAACCGATGCACCGCTACGACGTCAGCGCCCTGCAG
TACAACTCCATGACCAGCTCGCAGACCTACATGAACGGCTCGCCCACCTACAGCATGTCCTACTCGCAGC
AGGGCACCCCCGGTATGGCGCTGGGCTCCATGGGCTCTGTGGTCAAGTCCGAGGCCAGCTCCAGCCCCCC
CGTGGTTACCTCTTCCTCCCACTCCAGGGCGCCCTGCCAGGCCGGGGACCTCCGGGACATGATCAGCATG
TACCTCCCCGGCGCCGAGGTGCCGGAGCCCGCTGCGCCCAGTAGACTGCACATGGCCCAGCACTACCAGA
GCGGCCCGGTGCCCGGCACGGCCATTAACGGCACACTGCCCCTGTCGCACATGTAAATCGATAGATCCTA
ATCAACCTCTGGATTACAAAATTTGTGAAAGATTGACTGGTATTCTTAACTATGTTGCTCCTTTTACGCT
ATGTGGATACGCTGCTTTAATGCCTTTGTATCATGCTATTGCTTCCCGTATGGCTTTCATTTTCTCCTCC
TTGTATAAATCCTGGTTGCTGTCTCTTTATGAGGAGTTGTGGCCCGTTGTCAGGCAACGTGGCGTGGTGT
GCACTGTGTTTGCTGACGCAACCCCCACTGGTTGGGGCATTGCCACCACCTGTCAGCTCCTTTCCGGGAC
TTTCGCTTTCCCCCTCCCTATTGCCACGGCGGAACTCATCGCCGCCTGCCTTGCCCGCTGCTGGACAGGG
GCTCGGCTGTTGGGCACTGACAATTCCGTGGTGTTGTCGGGGAAATCATCGTCCTTTCCTTGGCTGCTCG
CCTGTGTTGCCACCTGGATTCTGCGCGGGACGTCCTTCTGCTACGTCCCTTCGGCCCTCAATCCAGCGGA
CCTTCCTTCCCGCGGCCTGCTGCCGGCTCTGCGGCCTCTTCCGCGTCTTCGCCTTCGCCCTCAGACGAGT
CGGATCTCCCTTTGGGCCGCCTCCCCGCCTGGTACCTTTAAGACCAATGACTTACAAGGCAGCTGTAGAT
CTTAGCCACTTTTTAAAAGAAAAGGGGGGACTGGAAGGGCTAATTCACTCCCAACGAAGACAAGATCACC
TGCAGGACAGGCGCGCCCTGCTTTTTGCTTGTACTGGGTCTCTCTGGTTAGACCAGATCTGAGCCTGGGA
GCTCTCTGGCTAACTAGGGAACCCACTGCTTAAGCCTCAATAAAGCTTGCCTTGAGTGCTTCAAGTAGTG
TGTGCCCGTCTGTTGTGTGACTCTGGTAACTAGAGATCCCTCAGACCCTTTTAGTCAGTGTGGAAAATCT
CTAGCACCCGGGCGATTAAGGAAAGGGCTAGATCATTCTTGAAGACGAAAGGGCCTCGTGATACGCCTAT
TTTTATAGGTTAATGTCATGATAATAATGGTTTCTTAGACGTCAGGTGGCACTTTTCGGGGAAATGTGCG
CGGAACCCCTATTTGTTTATTTTTCTAAATACATTCAAATATGTATCCGCTCATGAGACAATAACCCTGA
TAAATGCTTCAATAATATTGAAAAAGGAAGAGTATGAGTATTCAACATTTCCGTGTCGCCCTTATTCCCT
TTTTTGCGGCATTTTGCCTTCCTGTTTTTGCTCACCCAGAAACGCTGGTGAAAGTAAAAGATGCTGAAGA
TCAGTTGGGTGCACGAGTGGGTTACATCGAACTGGATCTCAACAGCGGTAAGATCCTTGAGAGTTTTCGC
CCCGAAGAACGTTTTCCAATGATGAGCACTTTTAAAGTTCTGCTATGTGGCGCGGTATTATCCCGTGTTG
ACGCCGGGCAAGAGCAACTCGGTCGCCGCATACACTATTCTCAGAATGACTTGGTTGAGTACTCACCAGT
CACAGAAAAGCATCTTACGGATGGCATGACAGTAAGAGAATTATGCAGTGCTGCCATAACCATGAGTGAT
AACACTGCGGCCAACTTACTTCTGACAACGATCGGAGGACCGAAGGAGCTAACCGCTTTTTTGCACAACA
TGGGGGATCATGTAACTCGCCTTGATCGTTGGGAACCGGAGCTGAATGAAGCCATACCAAACGACGAGCG
TGACACCACGATGCCTGTAGCAATGGCAACAACGTTGCGCAAACTATTAACTGGCGAACTACTTACTCTA
GCTTCCCGGCAACAATTAATAGACTGGATGGAGGCGGATAAAGTTGCAGGACCACTTCTGCGCTCGGCCC
TTCCGGCTGGCTGGTTTATTGCTGATAAATCTGGAGCCGGTGAGCGTGGGTCTCGCGGTATCATTGCAGC
ACTGGGGCCAGATGGTAAGCCCTCCCGTATCGTAGTTATCTACACGACGGGGAGTCAGGCAACTATGGAT
GAACGAAATAGACAGATCGCTGAGATAGGTGCCTCACTGATTAAGCATTGGTAACTGTCAGACCAAGTTT
ACTCATATATACTTTAGATTGATTTAAAACTTCATTTTTAATTTAAAAGGATCTAGGTGAAGATCCTTTT
TGATAATCTCATGACCAAAATCCCTTAACGTGAGTTTTCGTTCCACTGAGCGTCAGACCCCGTAGAAAAG
ATCAAAGGATCTTCTTGAGATCCTTTTTTTCTGCGCGTAATCTGCTGCTTGCAAACAAAAAAACCACCGC
TACCAGCGGTGGTTTGTTTGCCGGATCAAGAGCTACCAACTCTTTTTCCGAAGGTAACTGGCTTCAGCAG
AGCGCAGATACCAAATACTGTTCTTCTAGTGTAGCCGTAGTTAGGCCACCACTTCAAGAACTCTGTAGCA
CCGCCTACATACCTCGCTCTGCTAATCCTGTTACCAGTGGCTGCTGCCAGTGGCGATAAGTCGTGTCTTA
CCGGGTTGGACTCAAGACGATAGTTACCGGATAAGGCGCAGCGGTCGGGCTGAACGGGGGGTTCGTGCAC
ACAGCCCAGCTTGGAGCGAACGACCTACACCGAACTGAGATACCTACAGCGTGAGCTATGAGAAAGCGCC
ACGCTTCCCGAAGGGAGAAAGGCGGACAGGTATCCGGTAAGCGGCAGGGTCGGAACAGGAGAGCGCACGA
GGGAGCTTCCAGGGGGAAACGCCTGGTATCTTTATAGTCCTGTCGGGTTTCGCCACCTCTGACTTGAGCG
TCGATTTTTGTGATGCTCGTCAGGGGGGCGGAGCCTATGGAAAAACGCCAGCAACGCGGCCTTTTTACGG
TTCCTGGCCTTTTGCTGGCCTTTTGCTCACATGTTCTTTCCTGCGTTATCCCCTGATTCTGTGGATAACC
GTATTACCGCCTTTGAGTGAGCTGATACCGCTCGCCGCAGCCGAACGACCGAGCGCAGCGAGTCAGTGAG
CGAGGAAGCGGAAGAGCGCCCAATACGCAAACCGCCTCTCCCCGCGCGTTGGCCGATTCATTAATGCAGC
AAGCTCATGGCTGACTAATTTTTTTTATTTATGCAGAGGCCGAGGCCGCCTCGGCCTCTGAGCTATTCCA
GAAGTAGTGAGGAGGCTTTTTTGGAGGCCTAGGCTTTTGCAAAAAGCTCCCCGTGGCACGACAGGTTTCC
CGACTGGAAAGCGGGCAGTGAGCGCAACGCAATTAATGTGAGTTAGCTCACTCATTAGGCACCCCAGGCT
TTACACTTTATGCTTCCGGCTCGTATGTTGTGTGGAATTGTGAGCGGATAACAATTTCACACAGGAAACA
GCTATGACATGATTACGAATTTCACAAATAAAGCATTTTTTTCACTGCATTCTAGTTGTGGTTTGTCCAA
ACTCATCAATGTATCTTATCATGTCTGGATCAACTGGATAACTCAAGCTAACCAAAATCATCCCAAACTT
CCCACCCCATACCCTATTACCACTGCCAATTACCTGTGGTTTCATTTACTCTAAACCTGTGATTCCTCTG
AATTATTTTCATTTTAAAGAAATTGTATTTGTTAAATATGTACTACAAACTTAGTAGT
Features (pLannotate 1.2.2; 27 found; start..end, strand, type, name):
    377..634     +  LTR            5' LTR (truncated): truncated 5' long terminal repeat (LTR) from HIV-1
    681..806     +  misc_feature   HIV-1 Ψ: packaging signal of human immunodeficiency virus type 1
    790..1128    +  CDS            HIV-1 gag (fragment): gag protein from human immunodeficiency virus 1; gag
   1303..1536    +  misc_feature   RRE: The Rev response element (RRE) of HIV-1 allows for Rev-dependent mRNA export from the nucleus to the cytoplasm.
   1913..2013    +  CDS            Rev (fragment): human immunodeficiency virus 1 (HIV-1) Rev protein; rev; enhances nuclear export of unspliced and incompletely spliced viral mRNAs
   2058..2175    +  misc_feature   cPPT/CTS: central polypurine tract and central termination sequence of HIV-1
   2217..2237    -  promoter       SV40 promoter (fragment): SV40 enhancer and early promoter
   2251..2521    +  protein_bind   tetracycline response element: contains seven copies of the tetracycline operator tetO tetracycline repressor TetR
   2532..2549    +  misc_feature   MCS (fragment): pUC18/19 multiple cloning site
   2554..2592    +  promoter       minimal CMV promoter: human cytomegalovirus (CMV) immediate early promoter
   2670..4106    +  CDS            Klf4: KLF4_MOUSE - Also known as Ezf, Gklf, Zie. Experimental evidence at protein level: Swiss-Prot protein existence level 1. Transcription factor; can act both as activator and as repressor. Binds the 5'-CACCC-3' core sequence. Binds to the promoter region of its own gene and can activate its own transcription. Regulates the expression of key transcription factors during embryonic development. Plays an important role in maintaining embryonic stem cells, and in preventing their differentiation. Required for establishing the barrier function of the skin and for postnatal maturation and maintenance o
   4218..4680    +  misc_feature   IRES: internal ribosome entry site (IRES) of the encephalomyocarditis virus (EMCV)
   4697..5653    +  CDS            Sox2: SOX2_MOUSE - Also known as Sox-2. Experimental evidence at protein level: Swiss-Prot protein existence level 1. Transcription factor that forms a trimeric complex with POU5F1 (OCT3/4) on DNA and controls the expression of a number of genes involved in embryonic development such as YES1, FGF4, UTF1 and ZFP206 (PubMed:15863505, PubMed:17097055, PubMed:19740739). Binds to the proximal enhancer region of NANOG (PubMed:15863505). Critical for early embryogenesis and for embryonic stem cell pluripotency (By similarity). Downstream SRRT target that mediates the promotion of neural stem cell self-rene
   5670..6258    +  misc_feature   WPRE: woodchuck hepatitis virus posttranscriptional regulatory element
   6253..6363    +  CDS            nef (fragment): NEF_SIVS4 - Experimental evidence at protein level: Swiss-Prot protein existence level 1. Interferes with TCR signaling from the cell membrane. Interacts with CD247/TCRZ (TCR zeta chain) and exert potent down- regulation of cell surface TCR/CD3 complexes. From Simian immunodeficiency virus (isolate F236/smH4) (SIV-sm) (Simian immunodeficiency virus sooty mangabey monkey).
   6406..6586    +  LTR            5' LTR (truncated): truncated 5' long terminal repeat (LTR) from HIV-1
   6719..6823    +  promoter       AmpR promoter: bla
   6824..7684    +  CDS            AmpR: β-lactamase; bla; confers resistance to ampicillin, carbenicillin, and related antibiotics
   7855..8443    +  rep_origin     ori: high-copy-number ColE1/pMB1/pBR322/pUC origin of replication
   8626..8680    +  CDS            lacI (fragment): lac repressor; lacI; The lac repressor binds to the lac operator to inhibit transcription in E. coli. This inhibition can be relieved by adding lactose or isopropyl-β-D-thiogalactopyranoside (IPTG).
   8686..8779    +  rep_origin     SV40 ori (fragment): SV40 origin of replication
   8804..8841    +  CDS            lacI (fragment): lac repressor; lacI; The lac repressor binds to the lac operator to inhibit transcription in E. coli. This inhibition can be relieved by adding lactose or isopropyl-β-D-thiogalactopyranoside (IPTG).
   8854..8875    +  protein_bind   CAP binding site: CAP binding activates transcription in the presence of cAMP. E. coli catabolite activator protein
   8890..8920    +  promoter       lac promoter: promoter for the E. coli lac operon
   8928..8944    +  protein_bind   lac operator: The lac repressor binds to the lac operator to inhibit transcription in E. coli. This inhibition can be relieved by adding lactose or isopropyl-β-D-thiogalactopyranoside (IPTG). lac repressor encoded by lacI
   8978..9061    +  polyA_signal   SV40 poly(A) signal (fragment): SV40 polyadenylation signal
   9228..329     +  CDS            nef (fragment) (across the origin): NEF_HV1BR - Experimental evidence at protein level: Swiss-Prot protein existence level 1. Extracellular Nef protein targets CD4(+) T-lymphocytes for apoptosis by interacting with CXCR4 surface receptors (PubMed:14990729). From Human immunodeficiency virus type 1 group M subtype B (isolate BRU/LAI) (HIV-1).
