>Addgene plasmid #136617 | pHAGE2-TetOminiCMV-KS | addgene full sequence | sequence record 275794 | Addgene NGS Result
TGGAAGGGCTAATTCACTCCCAAAGAAGACAAGATATCCTTGATCTGTGGATCTACCACACACAAGGCTA
CTTCCCTGATTAGCAGAACTACACACCAGGGCCAGGGGTCAGATATCCACTGACCTTTGGATGGTGCTAC
AAGCTAGTACCAGTTGAGCCAGATAAGGTAGAAGAGGCCAATAAAGGAGAGAACACCAGCTTGTTACACC
CTGTGAGCCTGCATGGGATGGATGACCCGGAGAGAGAAGTGTTAGAGTGGAGGTTTGACAGCCGCCTAGC
ATTTCATCACGTGGCCCGAGAGCTGCATCCGGAGTACTTCAAGAACTGCTGATATCGAGCTTGCTACAAG
GGACTTTCCGCTGGGGACTTTCCAGGGAGGCGTGGCCTGGGCGGGACTGGGGAGTGGCGAGCCCTCAGAT
CCTGCATATAAGCAGCTGCTTTTTGCCTGTACTGGGTCTCTCTGGTTAGACCAGATCTGAGCCTGGGAGC
TCTCTGGCTAACTAGGGAACCCACTGCTTAAGCCTCAATAAAGCTTGCCTTGAGTGCTTCAAGTAGTGTG
TGCCCGTCTGTTGTGTGACTCTGGTAACTAGAGATCCCTCAGACCCTTTTAGTCAGTGTGGAAAATCTCT
AGCAGTGGCGCCCGAACAGGGACTTGAAAGCGAAAGGGAAACCAGAGGAGCTCTCTCGACGCAGGACTCG
GCTTGCTGAAGCGCGCACGGCAAGAGGCGAGGGGCGGCGACTGGTGAGTACGCCAAAAATTTTGACTAGC
GGAGGCTAGAAGGAGAGAGATGGGTGCGAGAGCGTCAGTATTAAGCGGGGGAGAATTAGATCGCGATGGG
AAAAAATTCGGTTAAGGCCAGGGGGAAAGAAAAAATATAAATTAAAACATATAGTATGGGCAAGCAGGGA
GCTAGAACGATTCGCAGTTAATCCTGGCCTGTTAGAAACATCAGAAGGCTGTAGACAAATACTGGGACAG
CTACAACCATCCCTTCAGACAGGATCAGAAGAACTTAGATCATTATATAATACAGTAGCAACCCTCTATT
GTGTGCATCAAAGGATAGAGATAAAAGACACCAAGGAAGCTTTAGACAAGATAGAGGAAGAGCAAAACAA
AAGTAAGACCACCGCACAGCAAGCGGCCGGCCGCTGATCTTCAGACCTGGAGGAGGAGATATGAGGGACA
ATTGGAGAAGTGAATTATATAAATATAAAGTAGTAAAAATTGAACCATTAGGAGTAGCACCCACCAAGGC
AAAGAGAAGAGTGGTGCAGAGAGAAAAAAGAGCAGTGGGAATAGGAGCTTTGTTCCTTGGGTTCTTGGGA
GCAGCAGGAAGCACTATGGGCGCAGCGTCAATGACGCTGACGGTACAGGCCAGACAATTATTGTCTGGTA
TAGTGCAGCAGCAGAACAATTTGCTGAGGGCTATTGAGGCGCAACAGCATCTGTTGCAACTCACAGTCTG
GGGCATCAAGCAGCTCCAGGCAAGAATCCTGGCTGTGGAAAGATACCTAAAGGATCAACAGCTCCTGGGG
ATTTGGGGTTGCTCTGGAAAACTCATTTGCACCACTGCTGTGCCTTGGAATGCTAGTTGGAGTAATAAAT
CTCTGGAACAGATTTGGAATCACACGACCTGGATGGAGTGGGACAGAGAAATTAACAATTACACAAGCTT
AATACACTCCTTAATTGAAGAATCGCAAAACCAGCAAGAAAAGAATGAACAAGAATTATTGGAATTAGAT
AAATGGGCAAGTTTGTGGAATTGGTTTAACATAACAAATTGGCTGTGGTATATAAAATTATTCATAATGA
TAGTAGGAGGCTTGGTAGGTTTAAGAATAGTTTTTGCTGTACTTTCTATAGTGAATAGAGTTAGGCAGGG
ATATTCACCATTATCGTTTCAGACCCACCTCCCAACCCCGAGGGGACCCGACAGGCCCGAAGGAATAGAA
GAAGAAGGTGGAGAGAGAGACAGAGACAGATCCATTCGATTAGTGAACGGATCTCGACGGTATCGCCGAA
TTCACAAATGGCAGTATTCATCCACAATTTTAAAAGAAAAGGGGGGATTGGGGGGTACAGTGCAGGGGAA
AGAATAGTAGACATAATAGCAACAGACATACAAACTAAAGAATTACAAAAACAAATTACAAAAATTCAAA
ATTTTCGGGTTTATTACAGGGACAGCAGAGATCCAGTTTGGACTAGTCCACACCCTAACTGACACACTCG
AGTTTACCACTCCCTATCAGTGATAGAGAAAAGTGAAAGTCGAGTTTACCACTCCCTATCAGTGATAGAG
AAAAGTGAAAGTCGAGTTTACCACTCCCTATCAGTGATAGAGAAAAGTGAAAGTCGAGTTTACCACTCCC
TATCAGTGATAGAGAAAAGTGAAAGTCGAGTTTACCACTCCCTATCAGTGATAGAGAAAAGTGAAAGTCG
AGTTTACCACTCCCTATCAGTGATAGAGAAAAGTGAAAGTCGAGTTTACCACTCCCTATCAGTGATAGAG
AAAAGTGAAAGTCGAGCTCGGTACCCGGGTCGAGGTAGGCATGTACGGTGGGAGGCCTATATAAGCAGAG
CTCGTTTAGTGAACCGTCAGATCGCCTGGAGACGCCATCCACGCTGTTTTGACCTCCATAGAAGACACCG
GGACCGATCCAGCCTGCGGCCGCCATGGCTGTCAGCGACGCTCTGCTCCCGTCCTTCTCCACGTTCGCGT
CCGGCCCGGCGGGAAGGGAGAAGACACTGCGTCCAGCAGGTGCCCCGACTAACCGTTGGCGTGAGGAACT
CTCTCACATGAAGCGACTTCCCCCACTTCCCGGCCGCCCCTACGACCTGGCGGCGACGGTGGCCACAGAC
CTGGAGAGTGGCGGAGCTGGTGCAGCTTGCAGCAGTAACAACCCGGCCCTCCTAGCCCGGAGGGAGACCG
AGGAGTTCAACGACCTCCTGGACCTAGACTTTATCCTTTCCAACTCGCTAACCCACCAGGAATCGGTGGC
CGCCACCGTGACCACCTCGGCGTCAGCTTCATCCTCGTCTTCCCCAGCGAGCAGCGGCCCTGCCAGCGCG
CCCTCCACCTGCAGCTTCAGCTATCCGATCCGGGCCGGGGGTGACCCGGGCGTGGCTGCCAGCAACACAG
GTGGAGGGCTCCTCTACAGCCGAGAATCTGCGCCACCTCCCACGGCCCCCTTCAACCTGGCGGACATCAA
TGACGTGAGCCCCTCGGGCGGCTTCGTGGCTGAGCTCCTGCGGCCGGAGTTGGACCCAGTATACATTCCG
CCACAGCAGCCTCAGCCGCCAGGTGGCGGGCTGATGGGCAAGTTTGTGCTGAAGGCGTCTCTGACCACCC
CTGGCAGCGAGTACAGCAGCCCTTCGGTCATCAGTGTTAGCAAAGGAAGCCCAGACGGCAGCCACCCCGT
GGTAGTGGCGCCCTACAGCGGTGGCCCGCCGCGCATGTGCCCCAAGATTAAGCAAGAGGCGGTCCCGTCC
TGCACGGTCAGCCGGTCCCTAGAGGCCCATTTGAGCGCTGGACCCCAGCTCAGCAACGGCCACCGGCCCA
ACACACACGACTTCCCCCTGGGGCGGCAGCTCCCCACCAGGACTACCCCTACACTGAGTCCCGAGGAACT
GCTGAACAGCAGGGACTGTCACCCTGGCCTGCCTCTTCCCCCAGGATTCCATCCCCATCCGGGGCCCAAC
TACCCTCCTTTCCTGCCAGACCAGATGCAGTCACAAGTCCCCTCTCTCCATTATCAAGAGCTCATGCCAC
CGGGTTCCTGCCTGCCAGAGGAGCCCAAGCCAAAGAGGGGAAGAAGGTCGTGGCCCCGGAAAAGAACAGC
CACCCACACTTGTGACTATGCAGGCTGTGGCAAAACCTATACCAAGAGTTCTCATCTCAAGGCACACCTG
CGAACTCACACAGGCGAGAAACCTTACCACTGTGACTGGGACGGCTGTGGGTGGAAATTCGCCCGCTCGG
ATGAACTGACCAGGCACTACCGCAAACACACAGGGCACCGGCCCTTTCAGTGCCAGAAGTGCGACAGGGC
CTTTTCCAGGTCGGACCACCTTGCCTTACACATGAAGAGGCACTTTTAAAGATCCCTCCCCCCCCCCTAA
CGTTACTGGCCGAAGCCGCTTGGAATAAGGCCGGTGTGCGTTTGTCTATATGTTATTTTCCACCATATTG
CCGTCTTTTGGCAATGTGAGGGCCCGGAAACCTGGCCCTGTCTTCTTGACGAGCATTCCTAGGGGTCTTT
CCCCTCTCGCCAAAGGAATGCAAGGTCTGTTGAATGTCGTGAAGGAAGCAGTTCCTCTGGAAGCTTCTTG
AAGACAAACAACGTCTGTAGCGACCCTTTGCAGGCAGCGGAACCCCCCACCTGGCGACAGGTGCCTCTGC
GGCCAAAAGCCACGTGTATAAGATACACCTGCAAAGGCGGCACAACCCCAGTGCCACGTTGTGAGTTGGA
TAGTTGTGGAAAGAGTCAAATGGCTCTCCTCAAGCGTATTCAACAAGGGGCTGAAGGATGCCCAGAAGGT
ACCCCATTGTATGGGATCTGATCTGGGGCCTCGGTGCACATGCTTTACATGTGTTTAGTCGAGGTTAAAA
AAACGTCTAGGCCCCCCGAACCACGGGGACGTGGTTTTCCTTTGAAAAACACGATGATAATATGGCCACA
CATATGATGTATAACATGATGGAGACGGAGCTGAAGCCGCCGGGCCCGCAGCAAGCTTCGGGGGGCGGCG
GCGGAGGAGGCAACGCCACGGCGGCGGCAACCGGCGGCAACCAGAAGAACAGCCCGGACCGCGTCAAGAG
GCCCATGAACGCCTTCATGGTATGGTCCCGGGGGCAGCGGCGTAAGATGGCCCAGGAGAACCCCAAGATG
CACAACTCGGAGATCAGCAAGCGCCTGGGCGCGGAGTGGAAACTTTTGTCCGAGACCGAGAAGCGGCCGT
TCATCGACGAGGCCAAGCGGCTGCGCGCTCTGCACATGAAGGAGCACCCGGATTATAAATACCGGCCGCG
GCGGAAAACCAAGACGCTCATGAAGAAGGATAAGTACACGCTTCCCGGAGGCTTGCTGGCCCCCGGCGGG
AACAGCATGGCGAGCGGGGTTGGGGTGGGCGCCGGCCTGGGTGCGGGCGTGAACCAGCGCATGGACAGCT
ACGCGCACATGAACGGCTGGAGCAACGGCAGCTACAGCATGATGCAGGAGCAGCTGGGCTACCCGCAGCA
CCCGGGCCTCAACGCTCACGGCGCGGCACAGATGCAACCGATGCACCGCTACGACGTCAGCGCCCTGCAG
TACAACTCCATGACCAGCTCGCAGACCTACATGAACGGCTCGCCCACCTACAGCATGTCCTACTCGCAGC
AGGGCACCCCCGGTATGGCGCTGGGCTCCATGGGCTCTGTGGTCAAGTCCGAGGCCAGCTCCAGCCCCCC
CGTGGTTACCTCTTCCTCCCACTCCAGGGCGCCCTGCCAGGCCGGGGACCTCCGGGACATGATCAGCATG
TACCTCCCCGGCGCCGAGGTGCCGGAGCCCGCTGCGCCCAGTAGACTGCACATGGCCCAGCACTACCAGA
GCGGCCCGGTGCCCGGCACGGCCATTAACGGCACACTGCCCCTGTCGCACATGTAAATCGATAGATCCTA
ATCAACCTCTGGATTACAAAATTTGTGAAAGATTGACTGGTATTCTTAACTATGTTGCTCCTTTTACGCT
ATGTGGATACGCTGCTTTAATGCCTTTGTATCATGCTATTGCTTCCCGTATGGCTTTCATTTTCTCCTCC
TTGTATAAATCCTGGTTGCTGTCTCTTTATGAGGAGTTGTGGCCCGTTGTCAGGCAACGTGGCGTGGTGT
GCACTGTGTTTGCTGACGCAACCCCCACTGGTTGGGGCATTGCCACCACCTGTCAGCTCCTTTCCGGGAC
TTTCGCTTTCCCCCTCCCTATTGCCACGGCGGAACTCATCGCCGCCTGCCTTGCCCGCTGCTGGACAGGG
GCTCGGCTGTTGGGCACTGACAATTCCGTGGTGTTGTCGGGGAAATCATCGTCCTTTCCTTGGCTGCTCG
CCTGTGTTGCCACCTGGATTCTGCGCGGGACGTCCTTCTGCTACGTCCCTTCGGCCCTCAATCCAGCGGA
CCTTCCTTCCCGCGGCCTGCTGCCGGCTCTGCGGCCTCTTCCGCGTCTTCGCCTTCGCCCTCAGACGAGT
CGGATCTCCCTTTGGGCCGCCTCCCCGCCTGGTACCTTTAAGACCAATGACTTACAAGGCAGCTGTAGAT
CTTAGCCACTTTTTAAAAGAAAAGGGGGGACTGGAAGGGCTAATTCACTCCCAACGAAGACAAGATCACC
TGCAGGACAGGCGCGCCCTGCTTTTTGCTTGTACTGGGTCTCTCTGGTTAGACCAGATCTGAGCCTGGGA
GCTCTCTGGCTAACTAGGGAACCCACTGCTTAAGCCTCAATAAAGCTTGCCTTGAGTGCTTCAAGTAGTG
TGTGCCCGTCTGTTGTGTGACTCTGGTAACTAGAGATCCCTCAGACCCTTTTAGTCAGTGTGGAAAATCT
CTAGCACCCGGGCGATTAAGGAAAGGGCTAGATCATTCTTGAAGACGAAAGGGCCTCGTGATACGCCTAT
TTTTATAGGTTAATGTCATGATAATAATGGTTTCTTAGACGTCAGGTGGCACTTTTCGGGGAAATGTGCG
CGGAACCCCTATTTGTTTATTTTTCTAAATACATTCAAATATGTATCCGCTCATGAGACAATAACCCTGA
TAAATGCTTCAATAATATTGAAAAAGGAAGAGTATGAGTATTCAACATTTCCGTGTCGCCCTTATTCCCT
TTTTTGCGGCATTTTGCCTTCCTGTTTTTGCTCACCCAGAAACGCTGGTGAAAGTAAAAGATGCTGAAGA
TCAGTTGGGTGCACGAGTGGGTTACATCGAACTGGATCTCAACAGCGGTAAGATCCTTGAGAGTTTTCGC
CCCGAAGAACGTTTTCCAATGATGAGCACTTTTAAAGTTCTGCTATGTGGCGCGGTATTATCCCGTGTTG
ACGCCGGGCAAGAGCAACTCGGTCGCCGCATACACTATTCTCAGAATGACTTGGTTGAGTACTCACCAGT
CACAGAAAAGCATCTTACGGATGGCATGACAGTAAGAGAATTATGCAGTGCTGCCATAACCATGAGTGAT
AACACTGCGGCCAACTTACTTCTGACAACGATCGGAGGACCGAAGGAGCTAACCGCTTTTTTGCACAACA
TGGGGGATCATGTAACTCGCCTTGATCGTTGGGAACCGGAGCTGAATGAAGCCATACCAAACGACGAGCG
TGACACCACGATGCCTGTAGCAATGGCAACAACGTTGCGCAAACTATTAACTGGCGAACTACTTACTCTA
GCTTCCCGGCAACAATTAATAGACTGGATGGAGGCGGATAAAGTTGCAGGACCACTTCTGCGCTCGGCCC
TTCCGGCTGGCTGGTTTATTGCTGATAAATCTGGAGCCGGTGAGCGTGGGTCTCGCGGTATCATTGCAGC
ACTGGGGCCAGATGGTAAGCCCTCCCGTATCGTAGTTATCTACACGACGGGGAGTCAGGCAACTATGGAT
GAACGAAATAGACAGATCGCTGAGATAGGTGCCTCACTGATTAAGCATTGGTAACTGTCAGACCAAGTTT
ACTCATATATACTTTAGATTGATTTAAAACTTCATTTTTAATTTAAAAGGATCTAGGTGAAGATCCTTTT
TGATAATCTCATGACCAAAATCCCTTAACGTGAGTTTTCGTTCCACTGAGCGTCAGACCCCGTAGAAAAG
ATCAAAGGATCTTCTTGAGATCCTTTTTTTCTGCGCGTAATCTGCTGCTTGCAAACAAAAAAACCACCGC
TACCAGCGGTGGTTTGTTTGCCGGATCAAGAGCTACCAACTCTTTTTCCGAAGGTAACTGGCTTCAGCAG
AGCGCAGATACCAAATACTGTTCTTCTAGTGTAGCCGTAGTTAGGCCACCACTTCAAGAACTCTGTAGCA
CCGCCTACATACCTCGCTCTGCTAATCCTGTTACCAGTGGCTGCTGCCAGTGGCGATAAGTCGTGTCTTA
CCGGGTTGGACTCAAGACGATAGTTACCGGATAAGGCGCAGCGGTCGGGCTGAACGGGGGGTTCGTGCAC
ACAGCCCAGCTTGGAGCGAACGACCTACACCGAACTGAGATACCTACAGCGTGAGCTATGAGAAAGCGCC
ACGCTTCCCGAAGGGAGAAAGGCGGACAGGTATCCGGTAAGCGGCAGGGTCGGAACAGGAGAGCGCACGA
GGGAGCTTCCAGGGGGAAACGCCTGGTATCTTTATAGTCCTGTCGGGTTTCGCCACCTCTGACTTGAGCG
TCGATTTTTGTGATGCTCGTCAGGGGGGCGGAGCCTATGGAAAAACGCCAGCAACGCGGCCTTTTTACGG
TTCCTGGCCTTTTGCTGGCCTTTTGCTCACATGTTCTTTCCTGCGTTATCCCCTGATTCTGTGGATAACC
GTATTACCGCCTTTGAGTGAGCTGATACCGCTCGCCGCAGCCGAACGACCGAGCGCAGCGAGTCAGTGAG
CGAGGAAGCGGAAGAGCGCCCAATACGCAAACCGCCTCTCCCCGCGCGTTGGCCGATTCATTAATGCAGC
AAGCTCATGGCTGACTAATTTTTTTTATTTATGCAGAGGCCGAGGCCGCCTCGGCCTCTGAGCTATTCCA
GAAGTAGTGAGGAGGCTTTTTTGGAGGCCTAGGCTTTTGCAAAAAGCTCCCCGTGGCACGACAGGTTTCC
CGACTGGAAAGCGGGCAGTGAGCGCAACGCAATTAATGTGAGTTAGCTCACTCATTAGGCACCCCAGGCT
TTACACTTTATGCTTCCGGCTCGTATGTTGTGTGGAATTGTGAGCGGATAACAATTTCACACAGGAAACA
GCTATGACATGATTACGAATTTCACAAATAAAGCATTTTTTTCACTGCATTCTAGTTGTGGTTTGTCCAA
ACTCATCAATGTATCTTATCATGTCTGGATCAACTGGATAACTCAAGCTAACCAAAATCATCCCAAACTT
CCCACCCCATACCCTATTACCACTGCCAATTACCTGTGGTTTCATTTACTCTAAACCTGTGATTCCTCTG
AATTATTTTCATTTTAAAGAAATTGTATTTGTTAAATATGTACTACAAACTTAGTAGT
Features (pLannotate 1.2.2; 27 found; start..end, strand, type, name):
    377..634     +  LTR            5' LTR (truncated): truncated 5' long terminal repeat (LTR) from HIV-1
    681..806     +  misc_feature   HIV-1 Ψ: packaging signal of human immunodeficiency virus type 1
    790..1128    +  CDS            HIV-1 gag (fragment): gag protein from human immunodeficiency virus 1; gag
   1303..1536    +  misc_feature   RRE: The Rev response element (RRE) of HIV-1 allows for Rev-dependent mRNA export from the nucleus to the cytoplasm.
   1913..2013    +  CDS            Rev (fragment): human immunodeficiency virus 1 (HIV-1) Rev protein; rev; enhances nuclear export of unspliced and incompletely spliced viral mRNAs
   2058..2175    +  misc_feature   cPPT/CTS: central polypurine tract and central termination sequence of HIV-1
   2217..2237    -  promoter       SV40 promoter (fragment): SV40 enhancer and early promoter
   2251..2521    +  protein_bind   tetracycline response element: contains seven copies of the tetracycline operator tetO tetracycline repressor TetR
   2532..2549    +  misc_feature   MCS (fragment): pUC18/19 multiple cloning site
   2549..2616    +  promoter       tight TRE promoter (fragment): Tet-responsive promoter PTight, consisting of seven tet operator sequences followed by the minimal CMV promoter
   2670..4106    +  CDS            Klf4: KLF4_MOUSE - Also known as Ezf, Gklf, Zie. Experimental evidence at protein level: Swiss-Prot protein existence level 1. Transcription factor; can act both as activator and as repressor. Binds the 5'-CACCC-3' core sequence. Binds to the promoter region of its own gene and can activate its own transcription. Regulates the expression of key transcription factors during embryonic development. Plays an important role in maintaining embryonic stem cells, and in preventing their differentiation. Required for establishing the barrier function of the skin and for postnatal maturation and maintenance o
   4218..4680    +  misc_feature   IRES: internal ribosome entry site (IRES) of the encephalomyocarditis virus (EMCV)
   4697..5653    +  CDS            Sox2: SOX2_MOUSE - Also known as Sox-2. Experimental evidence at protein level: Swiss-Prot protein existence level 1. Transcription factor that forms a trimeric complex with POU5F1 (OCT3/4) on DNA and controls the expression of a number of genes involved in embryonic development such as YES1, FGF4, UTF1 and ZFP206 (PubMed:15863505, PubMed:17097055, PubMed:19740739). Binds to the proximal enhancer region of NANOG (PubMed:15863505). Critical for early embryogenesis and for embryonic stem cell pluripotency (By similarity). Downstream SRRT target that mediates the promotion of neural stem cell self-rene
   5670..6258    +  misc_feature   WPRE: woodchuck hepatitis virus posttranscriptional regulatory element
   6253..6363    +  CDS            nef (fragment): NEF_SIVS4 - Experimental evidence at protein level: Swiss-Prot protein existence level 1. Interferes with TCR signaling from the cell membrane. Interacts with CD247/TCRZ (TCR zeta chain) and exert potent down- regulation of cell surface TCR/CD3 complexes. From Simian immunodeficiency virus (isolate F236/smH4) (SIV-sm) (Simian immunodeficiency virus sooty mangabey monkey).
   6406..6586    +  LTR            5' LTR (truncated): truncated 5' long terminal repeat (LTR) from HIV-1
   6719..6823    +  promoter       AmpR promoter: bla
   6824..7684    +  CDS            AmpR: β-lactamase; bla; confers resistance to ampicillin, carbenicillin, and related antibiotics
   7855..8443    +  rep_origin     ori: high-copy-number ColE1/pMB1/pBR322/pUC origin of replication
   8626..8680    +  CDS            lacI (fragment): lac repressor; lacI; The lac repressor binds to the lac operator to inhibit transcription in E. coli. This inhibition can be relieved by adding lactose or isopropyl-β-D-thiogalactopyranoside (IPTG).
   8686..8779    +  rep_origin     SV40 ori (fragment): SV40 origin of replication
   8804..8841    +  CDS            lacI (fragment): lac repressor; lacI; The lac repressor binds to the lac operator to inhibit transcription in E. coli. This inhibition can be relieved by adding lactose or isopropyl-β-D-thiogalactopyranoside (IPTG).
   8854..8875    +  protein_bind   CAP binding site: CAP binding activates transcription in the presence of cAMP. E. coli catabolite activator protein
   8890..8920    +  promoter       lac promoter: promoter for the E. coli lac operon
   8928..8944    +  protein_bind   lac operator: The lac repressor binds to the lac operator to inhibit transcription in E. coli. This inhibition can be relieved by adding lactose or isopropyl-β-D-thiogalactopyranoside (IPTG). lac repressor encoded by lacI
   8978..9061    +  polyA_signal   SV40 poly(A) signal (fragment): SV40 polyadenylation signal
   9228..329     +  CDS            nef (fragment) (across the origin): NEF_HV1BR - Experimental evidence at protein level: Swiss-Prot protein existence level 1. Extracellular Nef protein targets CD4(+) T-lymphocytes for apoptosis by interacting with CXCR4 surface receptors (PubMed:14990729). From Human immunodeficiency virus type 1 group M subtype B (isolate BRU/LAI) (HIV-1).
