[The description below was written by a language model from this plasmid's Addgene catalogue record and pLannotate feature annotations shown in this document.]
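Description:
pHAGE2-TetOminiCMV-KS is a 9.2 kb HIV-1-derived lentiviral transfer plasmid built on the pHAGE2 backbone for doxycycline-inducible co-expression of mouse Klf4 and Sox2. It is maintained in E. coli as a high-copy plasmid through a ColE1/pUC-type origin and selected with ampicillin via the β-lactamase gene. The viral portion carries the elements needed for packaging and transduction: truncated HIV-1 LTRs at both ends, the Ψ packaging signal with an adjoining gag fragment, the Rev response element for Rev-dependent nuclear export of the genomic RNA, and the cPPT/CTS, which aids nuclear import of the reverse-transcribed genome. No viral structural or enzymatic genes are annotated beyond short fragments, so these functions would have to be supplied in trans during virus production.

The payload, cloned between NotI and ClaI sites, is driven by a tetracycline response element of seven tetO repeats fused to a minimal CMV promoter. This promoter is essentially silent on its own and requires a Tet transactivator. None is encoded on this plasmid, so one must be provided separately for doxycycline to switch on expression. The single transcript encodes Klf4 first, followed by an EMCV IRES that allows cap-independent translation of Sox2, and a WPRE downstream enhances transcript stability and expression. No mammalian selection marker or fluorescent reporter is annotated. The Addgene-sequenced and depositor sequences give matching feature maps. The vector belongs to a set of reprogramming constructs used to test reduced factor combinations, here omitting Oct4, in generating induced pluripotent stem cells.
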