Addgene plasmid #136617: pHAGE2-TetOminiCMV-KS
Purpose: Dox-inducible polycistronic reprogramming lentiviral vector expressing mouse Klf4, Sox2
Depositing lab: Hans Schöler. Depositing organization: Max Planck Institute for Molecular Biomedicine. Publication: Excluding Oct4 from Yamanaka Cocktail Unleashes the Developmental Potential of iPSCs. Velychko S, Adachi K, Kim KP, Hou Y, MacCarthy CM, Wu G, Scholer HR. Cell Stem Cell. 2019 Oct 30. pii: S1934-5909(19)30423-0. doi: 10.1016/j.stem.2019.10.002. PubMed 31708402.
Backbone
  Vector backbone: pHAGE2
  Backbone size w/o insert (bp): 6000
  Total vector size (bp): 9228
  Vector type: Bacterial Expression, Lentiviral
Growth in bacteria
  Bacterial resistance: Ampicillin, 100 μg/mL
  Growth temperature: 37°C
  Growth strain: NEB Stable
  Copy number: High Copy
Gene/Insert
  Cloning method: Restriction Enzyme; 5′ cloning site NotI (not destroyed); 3′ cloning site ClaI (not destroyed)
  Sequencing primers: 5′ GAGACGCCATCCACGCTGT; 3′ AGGAAGGTCCGCTGGATTGA
Terms and licenses: Academic/Nonprofit Terms; Industry Terms: Not Available to Industry
How to cite: pHAGE2-TetOminiCMV-KS was a gift from Hans Schöler (Addgene plasmid # 136617 ; http://n2t.net/addgene:136617 ; RRID:Addgene_136617)
